>Addgene plasmid #236827 | pGL4 [luc2P/3A4/Hygro] Vector | addgene full sequence | sequence record 471828 | Addgene NGS Result
GGCCTAACTGGCCGGTACCGTAGTCGTTAGAATCTGAACTTCCTGAAGTTCATGTGCAAAGTTGAGTTAA
TTGTTTAATATTCAACAAGGATTATGCCAGTAAGATGGTAGGAAAATATTAGATATGTGTCATCACTGCT
GGTATTATTTAAACTGCAACATATTTTAGCTGGCTGCTGATCTCAGCCACCATGCCTGCATTTTATCTCT
GTCTCGTGGTCTGCAACCTTGGAAGCTTTGAACTTAGCTCATAGAATCCTGGGCATCAAGAACATGTGGT
TCTAATGGCTAGATAGGGAATGAGAGTAAAAGGATTTTGCCCACGGTCACGTGAGTAAACAACAGATTTG
GAGGGGTCTGGACTACTGTGATGACTTCATTCTGACAATATGTTCCAGTTGTCCTTTCATTTCCTCCTAA
TCACATGTCTGGTCTGATCTGGCTGTTTCCCACCTTCCAATTCCTGCCTTCTCCAATGCTCCCTTCCGTA
GGTCACTCTGTGGCTCAGAGACCCTGCTTAGCAAGCGCCCAACCTTTCAATTATTTGTTCAGTAAAACTT
GAACTCATGTCTCCCCTTCTTGATAAAAAGAAAATACGTTATGTAATGTCGGGTTACTCTATAACTCTTG
TCCTGTCTCTCGGCAACTACTGAACTAACTGTTTTCATATTGAGCAAACGTTTATGGAAGGACTGCCAAG
AGTCAGGTACTAGGCTTGGTAATATTCCCCGTTCTCTCTAGTCAAAGCCAACACCAGCCAGACTTGCAGA
TCTAGGTCCCAAGCCCACTGCAGATCACAGGCCAGGGTCTGGTCTCCTCTGAGCTCCTTTGGGAGGGAAA
GACAGAATTATTAACACCCATTTTGTAGATTAGGCAACTGAGGCTGAGGAAGTTTAAATAACTCAGACAG
GGCCTGCACGTCAGTCATATTCCAAGGATCCCTACTCACTGTCTTCTCTCTACAGAACGAGATGTCTCTG
GAGGCTAGCGAGATGGTTCATTCCTTTCATTTGATTATCAAAGAAACTCATGTCCCAATTAAAGGTCATA
AAGCCCAGTTTGTAAACTGAGATGATCTCAGCTGAATGAACTTGCTGACCCTCTGCTTTCCTCCAGCCTC
TCGGTGCCCTTGAAATCATGTCGGTTCAAGCAGCCTCATGAGGCATTACAAAGTTTAATTATTTCAGTGA
TTATTAAACCTTGTCCTGTGTTGACCCCAGGTGAATCACAAGCTGAACTTCTGACAAGAACAAGCTATCA
TATTCTTTTCAATTACAGAAAAAAGTAAGTTAATTGATAGGATTTTTTTTGTTTAAAAAAAATGTTACTA
GTTTTGAAAAGGTAATATGTGCACATGGTAAACACTAAGAAGGTATAAGAGCATAATGCTTTTATACTAC
TAAGAATAATGTTTTCTCTAAGTTTTTTTTGGTAGATGCTTTCATCAGATTAAGAAAATTCCCTGCTATT
AGTTGTTGAAGGTTTTTATATCATAAATGAAAGTTGAATATTATTATCATATATTATTAATATATTGTTA
TTGAACTATCAAAGCCTTTTCCTAAAACCATTGAGATGATCTTATAACCATTCTCCTTTAACCTGTTGAC
GAGATCTGTAGGTGTGGCTTGTTGGGATGAATTTCAAGTATTTTGGAATGAGGACAGCCATAGAGACAAG
GGCAGGAGAGAGGCGATTTAATAGATTTTATGCCAATGGCTCCACTTGAGTTTCTGATAAGAACCCAGAA
CCCTTGGACTCCCCAGTAACATTGATTGAGTTGTTTATGATACCTCATAGAATATGAACTCAAAGGAGGT
CAGTGAGTGGTGTGTGTGTGATTCTTTGCCAACTTCCAAGGTGGAGAAGCCTCTTCCAACTGCAGGCAGA
GCACAGGTGGCCCTGCTACTGGCTGCAGCTCCAGCCCTGCCTCCTTCTCTAGCATATAAACAATCCAACA
GCCTCACTGAATCACTGCTGTGCAGGGCAGGAAAGCTCCATGCACATAGCCCAGCAAAGAGCAACAAGCT
TGGCAATCCGGTACTGTTGGTAAAGCCACCATGGAAGATGCCAAAAACATTAAGAAGGGCCCAGCGCCAT
TCTACCCACTCGAAGACGGGACCGCCGGCGAGCAGCTGCACAAAGCCATGAAGCGCTACGCCCTGGTGCC
CGGCACCATCGCCTTTACCGACGCACATATCGAGGTGGACATTACCTACGCCGAGTACTTCGAGATGAGC
GTTCGGCTGGCAGAAGCTATGAAGCGCTATGGGCTGAATACAAACCATCGGATCGTGGTGTGCAGCGAGA
ATAGCTTGCAGTTCTTCATGCCCGTGTTGGGTGCCCTGTTCATCGGTGTGGCTGTGGCCCCAGCTAACGA
CATCTACAACGAGCGCGAGCTGCTGAACAGCATGGGCATCAGCCAGCCCACCGTCGTATTCGTGAGCAAG
AAAGGGCTGCAAAAGATCCTCAACGTGCAAAAGAAGCTACCGATCATACAAAAGATCATCATCATGGATA
GCAAGACCGACTACCAGGGCTTCCAAAGCATGTACACCTTCGTGACTTCCCATTTGCCACCCGGCTTCAA
CGAGTACGACTTCGTGCCCGAGAGCTTCGACCGGGACAAAACCATCGCCCTGATCATGAACAGTAGTGGC
AGTACCGGATTGCCCAAGGGCGTAGCCCTACCGCACCGCACCGCTTGTGTCCGATTCAGTCATGCCCGCG
ACCCCATCTTCGGCAACCAGATCATCCCCGACACCGCTATCCTCAGCGTGGTGCCATTTCACCACGGCTT
CGGCATGTTCACCACGCTGGGCTACTTGATCTGCGGCTTTCGGGTCGTGCTCATGTACCGCTTCGAGGAG
GAGCTATTCTTGCGCAGCTTGCAAGACTATAAGATTCAATCTGCCCTGCTGGTGCCCACACTATTTAGCT
TCTTCGCTAAGAGCACTCTCATCGACAAGTACGACCTAAGCAACTTGCACGAGATCGCCAGCGGCGGGGC
GCCGCTCAGCAAGGAGGTAGGTGAGGCCGTGGCCAAACGCTTCCACCTACCAGGCATCCGCCAGGGCTAC
GGCCTGACAGAAACAACCAGCGCCATTCTGATCACCCCCGAAGGGGACGACAAGCCTGGCGCAGTAGGCA
AGGTGGTGCCCTTCTTCGAGGCTAAGGTGGTGGACTTGGACACCGGTAAGACACTGGGTGTGAACCAGCG
CGGCGAGCTGTGCGTCCGTGGCCCCATGATCATGAGCGGCTACGTTAACAACCCCGAGGCTACAAACGCT
CTCATCGACAAGGACGGCTGGCTGCACAGCGGCGACATCGCCTACTGGGACGAGGACGAGCACTTCTTCA
TCGTGGACCGGCTGAAGAGCCTGATCAAATACAAGGGCTACCAGGTAGCCCCAGCCGAACTGGAGAGCAT
CCTGCTGCAACACCCCAACATCTTCGACGCCGGGGTCGCCGGCCTGCCCGACGACGATGCCGGCGAGCTG
CCCGCCGCAGTCGTCGTGCTGGAACACGGTAAAACCATGACCGAGAAGGAGATCGTGGACTATGTGGCCA
GCCAGGTTACAACCGCCAAGAAGCTGCGCGGTGGTGTTGTGTTCGTGGACGAGGTGCCTAAAGGACTGAC
CGGCAAGTTGGACGCCCGCAAGATCCGCGAGATTCTCATTAAGGCCAAGAAGGGCGGCAAGATCGCCGTG
AATTCTCACGGCTTCCCTCCCGAGGTGGAGGAGCAGGCCGCCGGCACCCTGCCCATGAGCTGCGCCCAGG
AGAGCGGCATGGATAGACACCCTGCTGCTTGCGCCAGCGCCAGGATCAACGTCTAAGGCCGCGACTCTAG
AGTCGGGGCGGCCGGCCGCTTCGAGCAGACATGATAAGATACATTGATGAGTTTGGACAAACCACAACTA
GAATGCAGTGAAAAAAATGCTTTATTTGTGAAATTTGTGATGCTATTGCTTTATTTGTAACCATTATAAG
CTGCAATAAACAAGTTAACAACAACAATTGCATTCATTTTATGTTTCAGGTTCAGGGGGAGGTGTGGGAG
GTTTTTTAAAGCAAGTAAAACCTCTACAAATGTGGTAAAATCGATAAGGATCCGTTTGCGTATTGGGCGC
TCTTCCGCTGATCTGCGCAGCACCATGGCCTGAAATAACCTCTGAAAGAGGAACTTGGTTAGCTACCTTC
TGAGGCGGAAAGAACCAGCTGTGGAATGTGTGTCAGTTAGGGTGTGGAAAGTCCCCAGGCTCCCCAGCAG
GCAGAAGTATGCAAAGCATGCATCTCAATTAGTCAGCAACCAGGTGTGGAAAGTCCCCAGGCTCCCCAGC
AGGCAGAAGTATGCAAAGCATGCATCTCAATTAGTCAGCAACCATAGTCCCGCCCCTAACTCCGCCCATC
CCGCCCCTAACTCCGCCCAGTTCCGCCCATTCTCCGCCCCATGGCTGACTAATTTTTTTTATTTATGCAG
AGGCCGAGGCCGCCTCTGCCTCTGAGCTATTCCAGAAGTAGTGAGGAGGCTTTTTTGGAGGCCTAGGCTT
TTGCAAAAAGCTCGATTCTTCTGACACTAGCGCCACCATGAAGAAGCCCGAACTCACCGCTACCAGCGTT
GAAAAATTTCTCATCGAGAAGTTCGACAGTGTGAGCGACCTGATGCAGTTGTCGGAGGGCGAAGAGAGCC
GAGCCTTCAGCTTCGATGTCGGCGGACGCGGCTATGTACTGCGGGTGAATAGCTGCGCTGATGGCTTCTA
CAAAGACCGCTACGTGTACCGCCACTTCGCCAGCGCTGCACTACCCATCCCCGAAGTGTTGGACATCGGC
GAGTTCAGCGAGAGCCTGACATACTGCATCAGTAGACGCGCCCAAGGCGTTACTCTCCAAGACCTCCCCG
AAACAGAGCTGCCTGCTGTGTTACAGCCTGTCGCCGAAGCTATGGATGCTATTGCCGCCGCCGACCTCAG
TCAAACCAGCGGCTTCGGCCCATTCGGGCCCCAAGGCATCGGCCAGTACACAACCTGGCGGGATTTCATT
TGCGCCATTGCTGATCCCCATGTCTACCACTGGCAGACCGTGATGGACGACACCGTGTCCGCCAGCGTAG
CTCAAGCCCTGGACGAACTGATGCTGTGGGCCGAAGACTGTCCCGAGGTGCGCCACCTCGTCCATGCCGA
CTTCGGCAGCAACAACGTCCTGACCGACAACGGCCGCATCACCGCCGTAATCGACTGGTCCGAAGCTATG
TTCGGGGACAGTCAGTACGAGGTGGCCAACATCTTCTTCTGGCGGCCCTGGCTGGCTTGCATGGAGCAGC
AGACTCGCTACTTCGAGCGCCGGCATCCCGAGCTGGCCGGCAGCCCTCGTCTGCGAGCCTACATGCTGCG
CATCGGCCTGGATCAGCTCTACCAGAGCCTCGTGGACGGCAACTTCGACGATGCTGCCTGGGCTCAAGGC
CGCTGCGATGCCATCGTCCGCAGCGGGGCCGGCACCGTCGGTCGCACACAAATCGCTCGCCGGAGCGCAG
CCGTATGGACCGACGGCTGCGTCGAGGTGCTGGCCGACAGCGGCAACCGCCGGCCCAGTACACGACCGCG
CGCTAAGGAGGTAGGTCGAGTTTAAACTCTAGAACCGGTCATGGCCGCAATAAAATATCTTTATTTTCAT
TACATCTGTGTGTTGGTTTTTTGTGTGTTCGAACTAGATGCTGTCGACCGATGCCCTTGAGAGCCTTCAA
CCCAGTCAGCTCCTTCCGGTGGGCGCGGGGCATGACTATCGTCGCCGCACTTATGACTGTCTTCTTTATC
ATGCAACTCGTAGGACAGGTGCCGGCAGCGCTCTTCCGCTTCCTCGCTCACTGACTCGCTGCGCTCGGTC
GTTCGGCTGCGGCGAGCGGTATCAGCTCACTCAAAGGCGGTAATACGGTTATCCACAGAATCAGGGGATA
ACGCAGGAAAGAACATGTGAGCAAAAGGCCAGCAAAAGGCCAGGAACCGTAAAAAGGCCGCGTTGCTGGC
GTTTTTCCATAGGCTCCGCCCCCCTGACGAGCATCACAAAAATCGACGCTCAAGTCAGAGGTGGCGAAAC
CCGACAGGACTATAAAGATACCAGGCGTTTCCCCCTGGAAGCTCCCTCGTGCGCTCTCCTGTTCCGACCC
TGCCGCTTACCGGATACCTGTCCGCCTTTCTCCCTTCGGGAAGCGTGGCGCTTTCTCATAGCTCACGCTG
TAGGTATCTCAGTTCGGTGTAGGTCGTTCGCTCCAAGCTGGGCTGTGTGCACGAACCCCCCGTTCAGCCC
GACCGCTGCGCCTTATCCGGTAACTATCGTCTTGAGTCCAACCCGGTAAGACACGACTTATCGCCACTGG
CAGCAGCCACTGGTAACAGGATTAGCAGAGCGAGGTATGTAGGCGGTGCTACAGAGTTCTTGAAGTGGTG
GCCTAACTACGGCTACACTAGAAGAACAGTATTTGGTATCTGCGCTCTGCTGAAGCCAGTTACCTTCGGA
AAAAGAGTTGGTAGCTCTTGATCCGGCAAACAAACCACCGCTGGTAGCGGTGGTTTTTTTGTTTGCAAGC
AGCAGATTACGCGCAGAAAAAAAGGATCTCAAGAAGATCCTTTGATCTTTTCTACGGGGTCTGACGCTCA
GTGGAACGAAAACTCACGTTAAGGGATTTTGGTCATGAGATTATCAAAAAGGATCTTCACCTAGATCCTT
TTAAATTAAAAATGAAGTTTTAAATCAATCTAAAGTATATATGAGTAAACTTGGTCTGACAGCGGCCGCA
AATGCTAAACCACTGCAGTGGTTACCAGTGCTTGATCAGTGAGGCACCGATCTCAGCGATCTGCCTATTT
CGTTCGTCCATAGTGGCCTGACTCCCCGTCGTGTAGATCACTACGATTCGTGAGGGCTTACCATCAGGCC
CCAGCGCAGCAATGATGCCGCGAGAGCCGCGTTCACCGGCCCCCGATTTGTCAGCAATGAACCAGCCAGC
AGGGAGGGCCGAGCGAAGAAGTGGTCCTGCTACTTTGTCCGCCTCCATCCAGTCTATGAGCTGCTGTCGT
GATGCTAGAGTAAGAAGTTCGCCAGTGAGTAGTTTCCGAAGAGTTGTGGCCATTGCTACTGGCATCGTGG
TATCACGCTCGTCGTTCGGTATGGCTTCGTTCAACTCTGGTTCCCAGCGGTCAAGCCGGGTCACATGATC
ACCCATATTATGAAGAAATGCAGTCAGCTCCTTAGGGCCTCCGATCGTTGTCAGAAGTAAGTTGGCCGCG
GTGTTGTCGCTCATGGTAATGGCAGCACTACACAATTCTCTTACCGTCATGCCATCCGTAAGATGCTTTT
CCGTGACCGGCGAGTACTCAACCAAGTCGTTTTGTGAGTAGTGTATACGGCGACCAAGCTGCTCTTGCCC
GGCGTCTATACGGGACAACACCGCGCCACATAGCAGTACTTTGAAAGTGCTCATCATCGGGAATCGTTCT
TCGGGGCGGAAAGACTCAAGGATCTTGCCGCTATTGAGATCCAGTTCGATATAGCCCACTCTTGCACCCA
GTTGATCTTCAGCATCTTTTACTTTCACCAGCGTTTCGGGGTGTGCAAAAACAGGCAAGCAAAATGCCGC
AAAGAAGGGAATGAGTGCGACACGAAAATGTTGGATGCTCATACTCGTCCTTTTTCAATATTATTGAAGC
ATTTATCAGGGTTACTAGTACGTCTCTCAAGGATAAGTAAGTAATATTAAGGTACGGGAGGTATTGGACA
GGCCGCAATAAAATATCTTTATTTTCATTACATCTGTGTGTTGGTTTTTTGTGTGAATCGATAGTACTAA
CATACGCTCTCCATCAAAACAAAACGAAACAAAACAAACTAGCAAAATAGGCTGTCCCCAGTGCAAGTGC
AGGTGCCAGAACATTTCTCT
Features (pLannotate 1.2.2; 13 found; start..end, strand, type, name):
   2061..3710    +  CDS            luciferase: firefly luciferase synthetic luc2 version of the luciferase gene
   3714..3833    +  CDS            hPEST: PEST degradation sequence from mouse ornithine decarboxylase human codon-optimized
   3885..4006    -  polyA_signal   SV40 poly(A) signal: SV40 polyadenylation signal
   4032..4163    -  CDS            LT_SV40 (fragment): Experimental evidence at protein level: Swiss-Prot protein existence level 1. Isoform 17kT antigen targets host RBL2 for degradation and promotes cell proliferation. Transactivates host cyclin A promoter through its J domain. From Simian virus 40 (SV40).
   4200..4557    +  promoter       SV40 promoter: SV40 enhancer and early promoter
   4588..5625    +  CDS            HygR: hygromycin B phosphotransferase confers resistance to hygromycin
   5649..5697    +  polyA_signal   poly(A) signal: synthetic polyadenylation signal
   5713..5844    +  CDS            TcR (fragment): tetracycline efflux protein; tet; confers resistance to tetracycline
   6024..6612    -  rep_origin     ori: high-copy-number ColE1/pMB1/pBR322/pUC origin of replication
   6812..7672    -  CDS            AmpR: β-lactamase confers resistance to ampicillin, carbenicillin, and related antibiotics
   7673..7714    -  promoter       AmpR promoter (fragment): bla
   7777..7825    +  polyA_signal   poly(A) signal: synthetic polyadenylation signal
   7839..7930    +  misc_feature   pause site: RNA polymerase II transcriptional pause signal from the human α2 globin gene
