[The description below was written by a language model from this plasmid's Addgene catalogue record and pLannotate feature annotations shown in this document.]
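Description:
pGL4 [luc2P/3A4/Hygro] Vector is a mammalian luciferase reporter plasmid of about 7.9 kb, built on the pGL4.24[luc2P/minP] backbone. It is designed to report transcriptional activity driven by a human "3A4" response element. The record gives the insert only as "3A4" from H. sapiens, with no mutation, and does not define the element's boundaries or composition. The feature table leaves roughly the first 2 kb of the sequence, immediately upstream of the luciferase gene, unannotated. The regulatory insert presumably lies there, along with any minimal promoter retained from the backbone, but neither is explicitly annotated.

The reporter is luc2, a synthetic firefly luciferase coding sequence, fused at its C-terminus to hPEST, a human codon-optimised degradation motif from mouse ornithine decarboxylase. The PEST tag shortens the protein's half-life, so the luminescent signal follows changes in transcription more closely than stable luciferase would. An SV40 late poly(A) signal terminates the reporter transcript. A synthetic poly(A) signal and an RNA polymerase II pause site from the human α2-globin gene sit upstream of the regulatory region, where they limit read-through transcription from the backbone and so lower background.

A separate cassette uses the SV40 enhancer/early promoter to drive hygromycin B phosphotransferase, followed by a synthetic poly(A) signal, which allows selection of stably transfected mammalian cell lines. In E. coli the plasmid replicates from a high-copy ColE1/pUC-type origin and is selected with ampicillin through β-lactamase. The short SV40 large T and tetracycline-resistance fragments in the annotation appear to be non-functional remnants. The plasmid is typically used in transient or stable reporter assays measuring activation of the 3A4 element.
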