Addgene plasmid #236827: pGL4 [luc2P/3A4/Hygro] Vector
Purpose: Express 3A4 response element in luciferase reporter assay
Depositing lab: Promega Corporation.
Backbone
  Vector backbone: pGL4.24[luc2P/minP] Vector
  Vector type: Luciferase
  Selectable markers: Hygromycin
Growth in bacteria
  Bacterial resistance: Ampicillin, 100 μg/mL
  Growth temperature: 37°C
  Growth strain: DH5alpha
  Copy number: High Copy
Gene/Insert
  Gene/Insert name: 3A4
  Species: H. sapiens (human)
  Mutation: None
  Cloning method: Other
Terms and licenses: Academic/Nonprofit Terms; Industry Terms
How to cite: pGL4 [luc2P/3A4/Hygro] Vector was a gift from Promega Corporation (Addgene plasmid # 236827 ; http://n2t.net/addgene:236827 ; RRID:Addgene_236827)
